Addgene plasmid #39223: p3xFlag-CMV7-Erk2
Depositing lab: Melanie Cobb. Depositing organization: University of Texas Southwestern Medical Center. Publication: Identification of novel point mutations in ERK2 that selectively disrupt binding to MEK1. Robinson FL, Whitehurst AW, Raman M, Cobb MH. J Biol Chem. 2002 Apr 26;277(17):14844-52. Epub 2002 Jan 31. 10.1074/jbc.M107776200 PubMed 11823456.
Backbone
  Vector backbone: p3xFlag-CMV7.1
  Backbone manufacturer: Sigma
  Backbone size w/o insert (bp): 5000
  Vector type: Mammalian Expression
Growth in bacteria
  Bacterial resistance: Ampicillin, 100 μg/mL
  Growth temperature: 37°C
  Growth strain: DH5alpha
  Copy number: Unknown
Gene/Insert
  Gene/Insert name: Erk2
  Species: R. norvegicus (rat)
  Insert size (bp): 1077
  GenBank ID: M64300
  Entrez Gene: Mapk1 (a.k.a. ERK-2, ERT1, Erk2, p42-MAPK)
  Promoter: CMV
  Tag / fusion protein: 3xFLAG (N terminal on backbone)
  Cloning method: Restriction Enzyme; 5′ cloning site BamHI/BglII (destroyed during cloning); 3′ cloning site XhoI/SalI (destroyed during cloning)
  Sequencing primers: 5′ CMV-F
Terms and licenses: Academic/Nonprofit Terms; Industry Terms: Not Available to Industry
How to cite: p3xFlag-CMV7-Erk2 was a gift from Melanie Cobb (Addgene plasmid # 39223 ; http://n2t.net/addgene:39223 ; RRID:Addgene_39223)
