[The description below was written by a language model from this plasmid's Addgene catalogue record and pLannotate feature annotations shown in this document.]
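Description:
p3xFlag-CMV7-Erk2 is a mammalian expression plasmid built on the commercial p3xFlag-CMV7.1 backbone and designed to produce rat ERK2 (Mapk1, also called p42-MAPK) with an N-terminal triple FLAG epitope. In bacteria it is maintained through a high-copy ColE1/pUC-type origin and selected with ampicillin via the β-lactamase gene. An f1 origin is also present, which would allow single-stranded DNA production. Remnants of lac-derived cloning sequences (lacZα and lacI fragments, lac promoter and operator, a T7 promoter) are carried over from the backbone. The sequenced record is 5,782 nt. No mammalian drug-resistance gene is annotated, although an SV40 enhancer/early promoter element is present downstream of the expression cassette.

The expression unit consists of the human cytomegalovirus immediate-early enhancer and promoter driving the 3xFLAG coding sequence, which includes an enterokinase cleavage site, followed by the roughly 1.1 kb Erk2 open reading frame and a human growth hormone polyadenylation signal. The automated annotation matches the insert to mouse Mapk1, but the catalogue entry gives the source as rat, and the two orthologues are closely related. The insert was joined through compatible-end ligations (BamHI/BglII at the 5′ end and XhoI/SalI at the 3′ end), so these sites were destroyed and cannot be used to excise it. The construct suits transient expression of epitope-tagged ERK2 in mammalian cells, with detection or immunoprecipitation through the FLAG tag. The associated publication concerns ERK2 point mutations that selectively disrupt binding to MEK1, which suggests this plasmid may have served as a wild-type reference, although the record does not state this.
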