Features (pLannotate 1.2.2; 17 found; start..end, strand, type, name):
      4..158     -  CDS            lacZα (fragment): LacZα fragment of β-galactosidase; lacZ fragment
    318..697     +  enhancer       CMV enhancer: human cytomegalovirus immediate early enhancer
    699..898     +  promoter       CMV promoter: human cytomegalovirus (CMV) immediate early promoter
    931..996     +  CDS            3xFLAG: three tandem FLAG® epitope tags, followed by an enterokinase cleavage site
   1033..2100    +  CDS            Mapk1: MK01_MOUSE - Also known as Erk2, Mapk, Prkm1. Experimental evidence at protein level: Swiss-Prot protein existence level 1. Acts as a transcriptional repressor. Binds to a [GC]AAA[GC] consensus sequence. Repress the expression of interferon gamma-induced genes. Seems to bind to the promoter of CCL5, DMP1, IFIH1, IFITM1, IRF7, IRF9, LAMP3, OAS1, OAS2, OAS3 and STAT1. Transcriptional activity is independent of kinase activity. From Mus musculus (Mouse).
   2105..2122    -  misc_feature   MCS (fragment): pUC18/19 multiple cloning site
   2123..2745    +  polyA_signal   hGH poly(A) signal: human growth hormone polyadenylation signal
   2774..3103    +  promoter       SV40 promoter: SV40 enhancer and early promoter
   3142..3160    -  promoter       T7 promoter: promoter for bacteriophage T7 RNA polymerase
   3198..3214    -  protein_bind   lac operator: The lac repressor binds to the lac operator to inhibit transcription in E. coli. This inhibition can be relieved by adding lactose or isopropyl-β-D-thiogalactopyranoside (IPTG). lac repressor encoded by lacI
   3222..3252    -  promoter       lac promoter: promoter for the E. coli lac operon
   3267..3288    -  protein_bind   CAP binding site: CAP binding activates transcription in the presence of cAMP. E. coli catabolite activator protein
   3301..3393    -  CDS            lacI (fragment): lac repressor; lacI; The lac repressor binds to the lac operator to inhibit transcription in E. coli. This inhibition can be relieved by adding lactose or isopropyl-β-D-thiogalactopyranoside (IPTG).
   3576..4164    -  rep_origin     ori: high-copy-number ColE1/pMB1/pBR322/pUC origin of replication
   4335..5195    -  CDS            AmpR: β-lactamase; bla; confers resistance to ampicillin, carbenicillin, and related antibiotics
   5196..5300    -  promoter       AmpR promoter: bla
   5327..5755    +  rep_origin     f1 ori (sequence partly withheld): f1 bacteriophage origin of replication; arrow indicates direction of (+) strand synthesis
>Addgene plasmid #39223 | p3xFlag-CMV7-Erk2 | addgene full sequence | sequence record 288037 | Addgene NGS Result
CCATTCGCCATTCAGGCTGCGCAACTGTTGGGAAGGGCGATCGGTGCGGGCCTCTTCGCTATTACGCCAG
CTGGCGAAAGGGGGATGTGCTGCAAGGCGATTAAGTTGGGTAACGCCAGGGTTTTCCCAGTCACGACGTT
GTAAAACGACGGCCAGTGCCAAGCTGATCTATACATTGAATCAATATTGGCAATTAGCCATATTAGTCAT
TGGTTATATAGCATAAATCAATATTGGCTATTGGCCATTGCATACGTTGTATCTATATCATAATATGTAC
ATTTATATTGGCTCATGTCCAATATGACCGCCATGTTGACATTGATTATTGACTAGTTATTAATAGTAAT
CAATTACGGGGTCATTAGTTCATAGCCCATATATGGAGTTCCGCGTTACATAACTTACGGTAAATGGCCC
GCCTGGCTGACCGCCCAACGACCCCCGCCCATTGACGTCAATAATGACGTATGTTCCCATAGTAACGCCA
ATAGGGACTTTCCATTGACGTCAATGGGTGGAGTATTTACGGTAAACTGCCCACTTGGCAGTACATCAAG
TGTATCATATGCCAAGTCCGCCCCCTATTGACGTCAATGACGGTAAATGGCCCGCCTGGCATTATGCCCA
GTACATGACCTTACGGGACTTTCCTACTTGGCAGTACATCTACGTATTAGTCATCGCTATTACCATGGTG
ATGCGGTTTTGGCAGTACACCAATGGGCGTGGATAGCGGTTTGACTCACGGGGATTTCCAAGTCTCCACC
CCATTGACGTCAATGGGAGTTTGTTTTGGCACCAAAATCAACGGGACTTTCCAAAATGTCGTAATAACCC
CGCCCCGTTGACGCAAATGGGCGGTAGGCGTGTACGGTGGGAGGTCTATATAAGCAGAGCTCGTTTAGTG
AACCGTCAGAATTAACCATGGACTACAAAGACCATGACGGTGATTATAAAGATCATGACATCGATTACAA
GGATGACGATGACAAGCTTGCGGCCGCGAATTCATCGATAGATCCCATCATGGCGGCGGCGGCGGCGGGC
CCGGAGATGGTCCGCGGGCAGGTGTTCGACGTGGGGCCGCGCTACACTAATCTCTCGTACATCGGAGAAG
GCGCCTACGGCATGGTTTGTTCTGCTTATGATAATCTCAACAAAGTTCGAGTTGCTATCAAGAAAATCAG
TCCTTTTGAGCACCAGACCTACTGTCAGAGAACCCTGAGAGAGATAAAAATCCTACTGCGCTTCAGACAT
GAGAACATCATCGGCATCAATGACATCATCCGGGCACCAACCATTGAGCAGATGAAAGATGTATATATAG
TACAGGACCTCATGGAGACAGATCTTTACAAGCTCTTGAAGACACAGCACCTCAGCAATGATCATATCTG
CTATTTTCTTTATCAGATCCTGAGAGGATTAAAGTATATACATTCAGCTAATGTTCTGCACCGTGACCTC
AAGCCTTCCAACCTCCTGCTGAACACCACTTGTGATCTCAAGATCTGTGACTTTGGCCTTGCCCGTGTTG
CAGATCCAGACCATGATCATACAGGGTTCTTGACAGAGTATGTAGCCACGCGTTGGTACAGAGCTCCAGA
AATTATGTTGAATTCCAAGGGTTATACCAAGTCCATTGATATTTGGTCTGTGGGCTGCATCCTGGCAGAG
ATGCTATCCAACAGGCCTATCTTCCCAGGAAAGCATTACCTTGACCAGCTGAATCACATCCTGGGTATTC
TTGGATCTCCATCACAGGAAGATCTGAATTGTATAATAAATTTAAAAGCTAGAAACTATTTGCTTTCTCT
CCCGCACAAAAATAAGGTGCCGTGGAACAGATTGTTCCCAAACGCTGACTCCAAAGCTCTGGATTTACTG
GATAAAATGTTGACATTTAACCCTCACAAGAGGATTGAAGTTGAACAGGCTCTGGCCCACCCGTACCTGG
AGCAGTATTATGACCCAAGTGATGAGCCCATTGCTGAAGCACCATTCAAGTTTGACATGGAGCTGGACGA
CTTACCTAAGGAGAAGCTCAAAGAACTCATTTTTGAAGAGACTGCTCGATTCCAGCCAGGATACAGATCT
TGACTCGACTCTAGAGGATCCCGGGTGGCATCCCTGTGACCCCTCCCCAGTGCCTCTCCTGGCCCTGGAA
GTTGCCACTCCAGTGCCCACCAGCCTTGTCCTAATAAAATTAAGTTGCATCATTTTGTCTGACTAGGTGT
CCTTCTATAATATTATGGGGTGGAGGGGGGTGGTATGGAGCAAGGGGCAAGTTGGGAAGACAACCTGTAG
GGCCTGCGGGGTCTATTGGGAACCAAGCTGGAGTGCAGTGGCACAATCTTGGCTCACTGCAATCTCCGCC
TCCTGGGTTCAAGCGATTCTCCTGCCTCAGCCTCCCGAGTTGTTGGGATTCCAGGCATGCATGACCAGGC
TCAGCTAATTTTTGTTTTTTTGGTAGAGACGGGGTTTCACCATATTGGCCAGGCTGGTCTCCAACTCCTA
ATCTCAGGTGATCTACCCACCTTGGCCTCCCAAATTGCTGGGATTACAGGCGTGAACCACTGCTCCCTTC
CCTGTCCTTCTGATTTTAAAATAACTATACCAGCAGGAGGACGTCCAGACACAGCATAGGCTACCTGGCC
ATGCCCAACCGGTGGGACATTTGAGTTGCTTGCTTGGCACTGTCCTCTCATGCGTTGGGTCCACTCAGTA
GATGCCTGTTGAATTGGGTACGCGGCCAGCTTGGCTGTGGAATGTGTGTCAGTTAGGGTGTGGAAAGTCC
CCAGGCTCCCCAGCAGGCAGAAGTATGCAAAGCATGCATCTCAATTAGTCAGCAACCAGGTGTGGAAAGT
CCCCAGGCTCCCCAGCAGGCAGAAGTATGCAAAGCATGCATCTCAATTAGTCAGCAACCATAGTCCCGCC
CCTAACTCCGCCCATCCCGCCCCTAACTCCGCCCAGTTCCGCCCATTCTCCGCCCCATGGCTGACTAATT
TTTTTTATTTATGCAGAGGCCGAGGCCGCCTCGGCCTCTGAGCTATTCCAGAAGTAGTGAGGAGGCTTTT
TTGGAGGCCTAGGCTTTTGCAAAAAGCTCCTCGAGGAACTGAAAAACCAGAAAGTTAATTCCCTATAGTG
AGTCGTATTAAATTCGTAATCATGTCATAGCTGTTTCCTGTGTGAAATTGTTATCCGCTCACAATTCCAC
ACAACATACGAGCCGGAAGCATAAAGTGTAAAGCCTGGGGTGCCTAATGAGTGAGCTAACTCACATTAAT
TGCGTTGCGCTCACTGCCCGCTTTCCAGTCGGGAAACCTGTCGTGCCAGCTGCATTAATGAATCGGCCAA
CGCGCGGGGAGAGGCGGTTTGCGTATTGGGCGCTCTTCCGCTTCCTCGCTCACTGACTCGCTGCGCTCGG
TCGTTCGGCTGCGGCGAGCGGTATCAGCTCACTCAAAGGCGGTAATACGGTTATCCACAGAATCAGGGGA
TAACGCAGGAAAGAACATGTGAGCAAAAGGCCAGCAAAAGGCCAGGAACCGTAAAAAGGCCGCGTTGCTG
GCGTTTTTCCATAGGCTCCGCCCCCCTGACGAGCATCACAAAAATCGACGCTCAAGTCAGAGGTGGCGAA
ACCCGACAGGACTATAAAGATACCAGGCGTTTCCCCCTGGAAGCTCCCTCGTGCGCTCTCCTGTTCCGAC
CCTGCCGCTTACCGGATACCTGTCCGCCTTTCTCCCTTCGGGAAGCGTGGCGCTTTCTCATAGCTCACGC
TGTAGGTATCTCAGTTCGGTGTAGGTCGTTCGCTCCAAGCTGGGCTGTGTGCACGAACCCCCCGTTCAGC
CCGACCGCTGCGCCTTATCCGGTAACTATCGTCTTGAGTCCAACCCGGTAAGACACGACTTATCGCCACT
GGCAGCAGCCACTGGTAACAGGATTAGCAGAGCGAGGTATGTAGGCGGTGCTACAGAGTTCTTGAAGTGG
TGGCCTAACTACGGCTACACTAGAAGAACAGTATTTGGTATCTGCGCTCTGCTGAAGCCAGTTACCTTCG
GAAAAAGAGTTGGTAGCTCTTGATCCGGCAAACAAACCACCGCTGGTAGCGGTGGTTTTTTTGTTTGCAA
GCAGCAGATTACGCGCAGAAAAAAAGGATCTCAAGAAGATCCTTTGATCTTTTCTACGGGGTCTGACGCT
CAGTGGAACGAAAACTCACGTTAAGGGATTTTGGTCATGAGATTATCAAAAAGGATCTTCACCTAGATCC
TTTTAAATTAAAAATGAAGTTTTAAATCAATCTAAAGTATATATGAGTAAACTTGGTCTGACAGTTACCA
ATGCTTAATCAGTGAGGCACCTATCTCAGCGATCTGTCTATTTCGTTCATCCATAGTTGCCTGACTCCCC
GTCGTGTAGATAACTACGATACGGGAGGGCTTACCATCTGGCCCCAGTGCTGCAATGATACCGCGAGACC
CACGCTCACCGGCTCCAGATTTATCAGCAATAAACCAGCCAGCCGGAAGGGCCGAGCGCAGAAGTGGTCC
TGCAACTTTATCCGCCTCCATCCAGTCTATTAATTGTTGCCGGGAAGCTAGAGTAAGTAGTTCGCCAGTT
AATAGTTTGCGCAACGTTGTTGCCATTGCTACAGGCATCGTGGTGTCACGCTCGTCGTTTGGTATGGCTT
CATTCAGCTCCGGTTCCCAACGATCAAGGCGAGTTACATGATCCCCCATGTTGTGCAAAAAAGCGGTTAG
CTCCTTCGGTCCTCCGATCGTTGTCAGAAGTAAGTTGGCCGCAGTGTTATCACTCATGGTTATGGCAGCA
CTGCATAATTCTCTTACTGTCATGCCATCCGTAAGATGCTTTTCTGTGACTGGTGAGTACTCAACCAAGT
CATTCTGAGAATAGTGTATGCGGCGACCGAGTTGCTCTTGCCCGGCGTCAATACGGGATAATACCGCGCC
ACATAGCAGAACTTTAAAAGTGCTCATCATTGGAAAACGTTCTTCGGGGCGAAAACTCTCAAGGATCTTA
CCGCTGTTGAGATCCAGTTCGATGTAACCCACTCGTGCACCCAACTGATCTTCAGCATCTTTTACTTTCA
CCAGCGTTTCTGGGTGAGCAAAAACAGGAAGGCAAAATGCCGCAAAAAAGGGAATAAGGGCGACACGGAA
ATGTTGAATACTCATACTCTTCCTTTTTCAATATTATTGAAGCATTTATCAGGGTTATTGTCTCATGAGC
GGATACATATTTGAATGTATTTAGAAAAATAAACAAATAGGGGTTCCGCGCACATTTCCCCGAAAAGTGC
CACCTG
[124 nt withheld, positions 5327-5450]
C
[91 nt withheld, positions 5452-5542]
A
[49 nt withheld, positions 5544-5592]
CCTTTGACGTTGGAGTCCACGTTCTTT
[37 nt withheld, positions 5620-5656]
ACCCTATCTCGGTCTATTCTTTTGATTTATAAGGGATTTTGCCGATTTCGGCCTATTGGTTAAAAAATGA
GCTGATTTAACAAAAATTTAACGCGAATTTTAACAAAATATTAACGCTTACAATTT
