>Addgene plasmid #39223 | p3xFlag-CMV7-Erk2 | addgene partial sequence | sequence record 50900 | CMV-F 5'-CGCAAATGGGCGGTAGGCGTG-3'
TTAGTGACCGTCAGAATTAACCATGGACTACAAAGACCATGACGGTGATTATAAAGATCATGACATCGAT
TACAAGGATGACGATGACAAGCTTGCGGCCGCGAATTCATCGATAGATCCCATCATGGCGGCGGCGGCGG
CGGGCCCGGAGATGGTCCGCGGGCAGGTGTTCGACGTGGGGCCGCGCTACACTAATCTCTCGTACATCGG
AGAAGGCGCCTACGGCATGGTTTGTTCTGCTTATGATAATCTCAACAAAGTTCGAGTTGCTATCAAGAAA
ATCAGTCCTTTTGAGCACCAGACCTACTGTCAGAGAACCCTGAGAGAGATAAAAATCCTACTGCGCTTCA
GACATGAGAACATCATCGGCATCAATGACATCATCCGGGCACCAACCATTGAGCAGATGAAAGATGTATA
TATAGTACAGGACCTCATGGAGACAGATCTTTACAAGCTCTTGAAGACACAGCACCTCAGCAATGATCAT
ATCTGCTATTTTCTTTATCAGATCCTGAGAGGATTAAAGTATATACATTCAGCTAATGTTCTGCACCGTG
ACCTCAAGCCTTCCAACCTCCTGCTGAACACCACTTGTGATCTCAAGATCTGTGACTTTGGCCTTGCCCG
TGTTGCAGATCCAGACCATGATCATACAGGGTTCTTGACAGAGTATGTAGCCACGCGTTGGTACAGAGCT
CCAGAAATTATGTTGAATTCCAAGGGTTATACCAAGTCCATTGATATTTGGTCTGTGGGCTGCATCCTGG
CAGAGATGCTATCCAACAGGCCTATCTTCCCAGGAAAGCATTACCTTGACCAGCTGAATC
